>Addgene plasmid #191177 | EK0545 SFFV-mCherry-SGc(GAPDH.s1)cSG-fs(EGFP)-(3xMS2) (FLP-IN) | addgene full sequence | sequence record 375606 | Addgene NGS Result
AGTATCTGCTCCCTGCTTGTGTGTTGGAGGTCGCTGAGTAGTGCGCGAGCAAAATTTAAGCTACAACAAG
GCAAGGCTTGACCGACAATTGCCGATAAAATAAAAGATTTTATTTAGTCTCCAGAAAAAGGGGGGAATGA
AAGACCCCACCTGTAGGTTTGGCAAGCTAGCTGCAGTAACGCCATTTTGCAAGGCATGGAAAAATACCAA
ACCAAGAATAGAGAAGTTCAGATCAAGGGCGGGTACATGAAAATAGCTAACGTTGGGCCAAACAGGATAT
CTGCGGTGAGCAGTTTCGGCCCCGGCCCGGGGCCAAGAACAGATGGTCACCGCAGTTTCGGCCCCGGCCC
GAGGCCAAGAACAGATGGTCCCCAGATATGGCCCAACCCTCAGCAGTTTCTTAAGACCCATCAGATGTTT
CCAGGCTCCCCCAAGGACCTGAAATGACCCTGCGCCTTATTTGAATTAACCAATCAGCCTGCTTCTCGCT
TCTGTTCGCGCGCTTCTGCTTCCCGAGCTCTATAAAAGAGCTCACAACCCCTCACTCGGCGCGCCAGTCC
TCCGACAGACTGAGTCGCCCGGGAAGCTTCGCCACCATGGTGAGCAAGGGCGAGGAGGATAACATGGCCA
TCATCAAGGAGTTCATGCGCTTCAAGGTGCACATGGAGGGCTCCGTGAACGGCCACGAGTTCGAGATCGA
GGGCGAGGGCGAGGGCCGCCCCTACGAGGGCACCCAGACCGCCAAGCTGAAGGTGACCAAGGGTGGCCCC
CTGCCCTTCGCCTGGGACATCCTGTCCCCTCAGTTCATGTACGGCTCCAAGGCCTACGTGAAGCACCCCG
CCGACATTCCCGACTACTTGAAGCTGTCCTTCCCCGAGGGCTTCAAGTGGGAGCGCGTGATGAACTTCGA
GGACGGCGGCGTGGTGACCGTGACCCAGGACTCCTCCCTGCAGGACGGCGAGTTCATCTACAAGGTGAAG
CTGCGCGGCACCAACTTCCCCTCCGACGGCCCCGTAATGCAGAAGAAGACCATGGGCTGGGAGGCCTCCT
CCGAGCGGATGTACCCCGAGGACGGCGCCCTGAAGGGCGAGATCAAGCAGAGGCTGAAGCTGAAGGACGG
CGGCCACTACGACGCTGAGGTCAAGACCACCTACAAGGCCAAGAAGCCCGTGCAGCTGCCCGGCGCCTAC
AACGTCAACATCAAGTTGGACATCACCTCCCACAACGAGGACTACACCATCGTGGAACAGTACGAACGCG
CCGAGGGCCGCCACTCCACCGGCGGCATGGACGAGCTGTACAAGAGCGACGCGTTGGAAGCCAGACACAA
ACAGAAAATTGTGGCTCCGGTGAAACAGACTTTGAATTTTGACCTTCTGAAGCTGGCGGGAGACGTCGAG
TCCAACCCCGGTCCCGGTACCGGATCCTCAAGGGGTCTACATGGCAACTGTGAGGAGGGGAGATTCAGTG
TGGTAGGGGACTGAGTGTGGCAGGGACTCCCCAGCAGTGAGGGTCTCTACCGGTACTAGTGAGGCACGGC
ATAAGCAAAAGATCGTAGCCCCAGTAAAGCAAACACTCAACTTCGATCTACTCAAACTCGCAGGTGATGT
GGAATCTAATCCAGGACCCTCGAGTGTCTCAAAGGGCGAGGAACTTTTTACGGGCGTTGTTCCGATCCTC
GTCGAATTGGACGGGGACGTTAATGGGCATAAATTCTCAGTTAGTGGTGAGGGTGAGGGGGACGCGACAT
ATGGGAAACTTACGCTGAAGTTCATATGTACCACCGGAAAATTGCCAGTGCCGTGGCCTACTCTCGTCAC
CACCCTGACATATGGTGTTCAGTGTTTTAGCCGGTATCCAGACCATATGAAACAGCACGATTTTTTTAAA
TCCGCTATGCCTGAAGGTTACGTACAGGAGCGAACGATATTTTTTAAAGACGACGGAAACTACAAAACTA
GAGCCGAGGTAAAATTCGAGGGTGACACTCTCGTGAACCGGATCGAACTGAAGGGCATAGATTTTAAGGA
GGATGGCAATATACTGGGCCACAAGCTCGAATACAACTATAATTCTCATAATGTCTATATCATGGCGGAC
AAACAGAAAAACGGCATCAAGGTAAACTTTAAAATCCGACACAATATTGAGGACGGCTCTGTCCAGCTTG
CGGACCATTACCAACAGAACACGCCGATAGGGGATGGTCCAGTACTTCTCCCTGATAATCACTATTTGTC
TACTCAGTCAGCTCTTAGCAAGGACCCAAACGAAAAACGGGATCACATGGTCCTTCTTGAGTTCGTCACT
GCGGCTGGGATAACACTCGGGATGGACGAACTGTATAAGTAGGCCGGAGGGCCCACGTACACCATCAGGG
TACGTCTCAGACACCATCAGGGTCTGTCTGGTACAGCATCAGCGTACCATGGCCCGAACAAAAACTCATC
TCAGAAGAGGATCTGAATAGCGCCGTCGACCATCATCATAATCATCATTGAGTTTAAACCCGCTGATCAG
CCTCGACTGTGCCTTCTAGTTGCCAGCCATCTGTTGTTTGCCCCTCCCCCGTGCCTTCCTTGACCCTGGA
AGGTGCCACTCCCACTGTCCTTTCCTAATAAAATGAGGAAATTGCATCGCATTGTCTGAGTAGGTGTCAT
TCTATTCTGGGGGGTGGGGTGGGGCAGGACAGCAAGGGGGAGGATTGGGAAGACAATAGCAGGCATGCTG
GGGATGCGGTGGGCTCTATGGAGATCTATCGATGTTCTGGGGATGCGGTGGGCTCTATGGCTTCTGAGGC
GGAAAGAACCAGCTGGGGCTCTAGGGGGTATCCCC
[124 nt withheld, positions 2836-2959]
C
[91 nt withheld, positions 2961-3051]
AGGGTGATGGTTCACGTACCTAGAAGTTCCTATTCCGAAGTTCCTATTCTCTAGAAAGTATAGGAACTTC
CTTGGCCAAAAAGCCTGAACTCACCGCGACGTCTGTCGAGAAGTTTCTGATCGAAAAGTTCGACAGCGTC
TCCGACCTGATGCAGCTCTCGGAGGGCGAAGAATCTCGTGCTTTCAGCTTCGATGTAGGAGGGCGTGGAT
ATGTCCTGCGGGTAAATAGCTGCGCCGATGGTTTCTACAAAGATCGTTATGTTTATCGGCACTTTGCATC
GGCCGCGCTCCCGATTCCGGAAGTGCTTGACATTGGGGAATTCAGCGAGAGCCTGACCTATTGCATCTCC
CGCCGTGCACAGGGTGTCACGTTGCAAGACCTGCCTGAAACCGAACTGCCCGCTGTTCTGCAGCCGGTCG
CGGAGGCCATGGATGCGATCGCTGCGGCCGATCTTAGCCAGACGAGCGGGTTCGGCCCATTCGGACCGCA
AGGAATCGGTCAATACACTACATGGCGTGATTTCATATGCGCGATTGCTGATCCCCATGTGTATCACTGG
CAAACTGTGATGGACGACACCGTCAGTGCGTCCGTCGCGCAGGCTCTCGATGAGCTGATGCTTTGGGCCG
AGGACTGCCCCGAAGTCCGGCACCTCGTGCACGCGGATTTCGGCTCCAACAATGTCCTGACGGACAATGG
CCGCATAACAGCGGTCATTGACTGGAGCGAGGCGATGTTCGGGGATTCCCAATACGAGGTCGCCAACATC
TTCTTCTGGAGGCCGTGGTTGGCTTGTATGGAGCAGCAGACGCGCTACTTCGAGCGGAGGCATCCGGAGC
TTGCAGGATCGCCGCGGCTCCGGGCGTATATGCTCCGCATTGGTCTTGACCAACTCTATCAGAGCTTGGT
TGACGGCAATTTCGATGATGCAGCTTGGGCGCAGGGTCGATGCGACGCAATCGTCCGATCCGGAGCCGGG
ACTGTCGGGCGTACACAAATCGCCCGCAGAAGCGCGGCCGTCTGGACCGATGGCTGTGTAGAAGTACTCG
CCGATAGTGGAAACCGACGCCCCAGCACTCGTCCGAGGGCAAAGGAATAGCACGTACTACGAGATTTCGA
TTCCACCGCCGCCTTCTATGAAAGGTTGGGCTTCGGAATCGTTTTCCGGGACGCCGGCTGGATGATCCTC
CAGCGCGGGGATCTCATGCTGGAGTTCTTCGCCCACCCCAACTTGTTTATTGCAGCTTATAATGGTTACA
AATAAAGCAATAGCATCACAAATTTCACAAATAAAGCATTTTTTTCACTGCATTCTAGTTGTGGTTTGTC
CAAACTCATCAATGTATCTTATCATGTCTGTATACCGTCGACCTCTAGCTAGAGCTTGGCGTAATCATGG
TCATAGCTGTTTCCTGTGTGAAATTGTTATCCGCTCACAATTCCACACAACATACGAGCCGGAAGCATAA
AGTGTAAAGCCTGGGGTGCCTAATGAGTGAGCTAACTCACATTAATTGCGTTGCGCTCACTGCCCGCTTT
CCAGTCGGGAAACCTGTCGTGCCAGCTGCATTAATGAATCGGCCAACGCGCGGGGAGAGGCGGTTTGCGT
ATTGGGCGCTCTTCCGCTTCCTCGCTCACTGACTCGCTGCGCTCGGTCGTTCGGCTGCGGCGAGCGGTAT
CAGCTCACTCAAAGGCGGTAATACGGTTATCCACAGAATCAGGGGATAACGCAGGAAAGAACATGTGAGC
AAAAGGCCAGCAAAAGGCCAGGAACCGTAAAAAGGCCGCGTTGCTGGCGTTTTTCCATAGGCTCCGCCCC
CCTGACGAGCATCACAAAAATCGACGCTCAAGTCAGAGGTGGCGAAACCCGACAGGACTATAAAGATACC
AGGCGTTTCCCCCTGGAAGCTCCCTCGTGCGCTCTCCTGTTCCGACCCTGCCGCTTACCGGATACCTGTC
CGCCTTTCTCCCTTCGGGAAGCGTGGCGCTTTCTCATAGCTCACGCTGTAGGTATCTCAGTTCGGTGTAG
GTCGTTCGCTCCAAGCTGGGCTGTGTGCACGAACCCCCCGTTCAGCCCGACCGCTGCGCCTTATCCGGTA
ACTATCGTCTTGAGTCCAACCCGGTAAGACACGACTTATCGCCACTGGCAGCAGCCACTGGTAACAGGAT
TAGCAGAGCGAGGTATGTAGGCGGTGCTACAGAGTTCTTGAAGTGGTGGCCTAACTACGGCTACACTAGA
AGAACAGTATTTGGTATCTGCGCTCTGCTGAAGCCAGTTACCTTCGGAAAAAGAGTTGGTAGCTCTTGAT
CCGGCAAACAAACCACCGCTGGTAGCGGTGGTTTTTTTGTTTGCAAGCAGCAGATTACGCGCAGAAAAAA
AGGATCTCAAGAAGATCCTTTGATCTTTTCTACGGGGTCTGACGCTCAGTGGAACGAAAACTCACGTTAA
GGGATTTTGGTCATGAGATTATCAAAAAGGATCTTCACCTAGATCCTTTTAAATTAAAAATGAAGTTTTA
AATCAATCTAAAGTATATATGAGTAAACTTGGTCTGACAGTTACCAATGCTTAATCAGTGAGGCACCTAT
CTCAGCGATCTGTCTATTTCGTTCATCCATAGTTGCCTGACTCCCCGTCGTGTAGATAACTACGATACGG
GAGGGCTTACCATCTGGCCCCAGTGCTGCAATGATACCGCGAGACCCACGCTCACCGGCTCCAGATTTAT
CAGCAATAAACCAGCCAGCCGGAAGGGCCGAGCGCAGAAGTGGTCCTGCAACTTTATCCGCCTCCATCCA
GTCTATTAATTGTTGCCGGGAAGCTAGAGTAAGTAGTTCGCCAGTTAATAGTTTGCGCAACGTTGTTGCC
ATTGCTACAGGCATCGTGGTGTCACGCTCGTCGTTTGGTATGGCTTCATTCAGCTCCGGTTCCCAACGAT
CAAGGCGAGTTACATGATCCCCCATGTTGTGCAAAAAAGCGGTTAGCTCCTTCGGTCCTCCGATCGTTGT
CAGAAGTAAGTTGGCCGCAGTGTTATCACTCATGGTTATGGCAGCACTGCATAATTCTCTTACTGTCATG
CCATCCGTAAGATGCTTTTCTGTGACTGGTGAGTACTCAACCAAGTCATTCTGAGAATAGTGTATGCGGC
GACCGAGTTGCTCTTGCCCGGCGTCAATACGGGATAATACCGCGCCACATAGCAGAACTTTAAAAGTGCT
CATCATTGGAAAACGTTCTTCGGGGCGAAAACTCTCAAGGATCTTACCGCTGTTGAGATCCAGTTCGATG
TAACCCACTCGTGCACCCAACTGATCTTCAGCATCTTTTACTTTCACCAGCGTTTCTGGGTGAGCAAAAA
CAGGAAGGCAAAATGCCGCAAAAAAGGGAATAAGGGCGACACGGAAATGTTGAATACTCATACTCTTCCT
TTTTCAATATTATTGAAGCATTTATCAGGGTTATTGTCTCATGAGCGGATACATATTTGAATGTATTTAG
AAAAATAAACAAATAGGGGTTCCGCGCACATTTCCCCGAAAAGTGCCACCTGACGTCGACGGATCGGGAG
ATCTCCCGATCCCCTATGGTGCACTCTCAGTACAATCTGCTCTGATGCCGCATAGTTAAGCC
Features (pLannotate 1.2.2; 20 found; start..end, strand, type, name):
    176..583     +  promoter       SFFV promoter: spleen focus-forming virus long terminal repeat (LTR) promoter
    597..1304    +  CDS            mCherry: mCherry is a basic (constitutively fluorescent) red fluorescent protein published in 2004, derived from Discosoma sp.. It is reported to be a very rapidly-maturing monomer with low acid sensitivity.
   1350..1408    +  CDS            F2A (fragment): 2A peptide from foot-and-mouth disease virus polyprotein Eukaryotic ribosomes fail to insert a peptide bond between the Gly and Pro residues, yielding separate polypeptides.
   1636..2349    +  CDS            EGFP: EGFP is a basic (constitutively fluorescent) green fluorescent protein published in 1996, derived from Aequorea victoria. It is reported to be a rapidly-maturing weak dimer with moderate acid sensitivity.
   2527..2751    +  polyA_signal   bGH poly(A) signal: bovine growth hormone polyadenylation signal
   2767..2790    +  polyA_signal   bGH poly(A) signal (fragment): bovine growth hormone polyadenylation signal
   2794..2815    +  promoter       SV40 promoter (fragment): SV40 enhancer and early promoter
   2836..3069    +  rep_origin     f1 ori (fragment) (sequence partly withheld): f1 bacteriophage origin of replication; arrow indicates direction of (+) strand synthesis
   3074..3121    +  protein_bind   FRT: FLP-mediated recombination occurs in the 8-bp core sequence TCTAGAAA (Turan and Bode, 2011). FLP recombinase from the Saccharomyces cerevisiae 2μ plasmid
   3129..4151    +  CDS            HygR: aminoglycoside phosphotransferase from E. coli; aph(4)-Ia; confers resistance to hygromycin
   4161..4286    +  CDS            ble (fragment): BLE_KLEPN - Experimental evidence at protein level: Swiss-Prot protein existence level 1. Binding protein with a strong affinity to the bleomycin family of antibiotics. Binds to CL990; an antimitotic-antibiotic compound. From Klebsiella pneumoniae.
   4281..4402    +  polyA_signal   SV40 poly(A) signal: SV40 polyadenylation signal
   4475..4491    -  protein_bind   lac operator: The lac repressor binds to the lac operator to inhibit transcription in E. coli. This inhibition can be relieved by adding lactose or isopropyl-β-D-thiogalactopyranoside (IPTG). lac repressor encoded by lacI
   4499..4529    -  promoter       lac promoter: promoter for the E. coli lac operon
   4544..4565    -  protein_bind   CAP binding site: CAP binding activates transcription in the presence of cAMP. E. coli catabolite activator protein
   4578..4670    -  CDS            lacI (fragment): lac repressor; lacI; The lac repressor binds to the lac operator to inhibit transcription in E. coli. This inhibition can be relieved by adding lactose or isopropyl-β-D-thiogalactopyranoside (IPTG).
   4853..5441    -  rep_origin     ori: high-copy-number ColE1/pMB1/pBR322/pUC origin of replication
   5612..6472    -  CDS            AmpR: β-lactamase; bla; confers resistance to ampicillin, carbenicillin, and related antibiotics
   6473..6577    -  promoter       AmpR promoter: bla
   6636..5       -  misc_feature   bom (fragment) (across the origin): basis of mobility region from pBR322
