[The description below was written by a language model from this plasmid's Addgene catalogue record and pLannotate feature annotations shown in this document.]
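Description:
EK0545 SFFV-mCherry-SGc(GAPDH.s1)cSG-fs(EGFP)-(3xMS2) (FLP-IN) is a 6.7 kb mammalian expression plasmid built on a Flp-In type backbone. In E. coli it is maintained at high copy through a ColE1/pUC origin and selected with ampicillin via the β-lactamase gene. For mammalian cells, the backbone carries an FRT site placed immediately upstream of a hygromycin resistance coding sequence followed by an SV40 poly(A) signal. No complete promoter is annotated in front of HygR. This fits the usual Flp-In design, in which FLP-mediated recombination into a genomic FRT landing site supplies the elements needed to express the marker, so that hygromycin selects for site-specific single-copy integrants. The plasmid can also presumably be used by transient transfection.

The payload is a single synthetic transcript driven by the spleen focus-forming virus (SFFV) LTR promoter and terminated by the bGH poly(A) signal. It encodes mCherry, then a 2A peptide element, a sensor segment named GAPDH.s1, and EGFP. The name also indicates 3xMS2 hairpins, although neither these nor the sensor segment are annotated in the feature table. The construct comes from work on programmable RNA sensing by ADAR editing. In such designs, mCherry reports constitutive expression, while the downstream output is normally translated only after the sensor pairs with its target RNA and is edited; the record itself does not spell out this mechanism. According to the record, this plasmid is a variant of EK0493 in which EGFP is deliberately frameshifted. It would therefore appear to serve as a control in which functional EGFP should not be produced in the normal reading frame, though the record does not state the exact purpose.
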