Addgene plasmid #191177: EK0545 SFFV-mCherry-SGc(GAPDH.s1)cSG-fs(EGFP)-(3xMS2) (FLP-IN)
Purpose: Mammalian expression of EK0493 with frameshift mutation (EGFP is frameshifted).
Depositing lab: Xiaojing Gao. Depositing organization: Stanford University. Publication: Modular, programmable RNA sensing using ADAR editing in living cells. Kaseniit KE, Katz N, Kolber NS, Call CC, Wengier DL, Cody WB, Sattely ES, Gao XJ. Nat Biotechnol. 2022 Oct 5. pii: 10.1038/s41587-022-01493-x. doi: 10.1038/s41587-022-01493-x. PubMed 36198772.
Backbone
  Vector backbone: FLP-IN
  Vector type: Mammalian Expression
Growth in bacteria
  Bacterial resistance: Ampicillin, 100 μg/mL
  Growth temperature: 37°C
  Growth strain: DH5alpha
  Copy number: High Copy
Gene/Insert
  Gene/Insert name: mCherry:GAPDH.s1:EGFP (frameshifted)
  Species: Synthetic
  Mutation: EGFP is frameshifted
  Promoter: SFFV
  Cloning method: Unknown
Terms and licenses: Academic/Nonprofit Terms; Industry Terms: Not Available to Industry
Depositor comments: Please see https://rnasensing.bio/ for more details. Please visit https://www.biorxiv.org/content/10.1101/2022.01.28.478207v1 for bioRxiv preprint.
How to cite: EK0545 SFFV-mCherry-SGc(GAPDH.s1)cSG-fs(EGFP)-(3xMS2) (FLP-IN) was a gift from Xiaojing Gao (Addgene plasmid # 191177 ; http://n2t.net/addgene:191177 ; RRID:Addgene_191177)
